>Addgene plasmid #224355 | pAAV uN2C GFP (Ctl) | addgene full sequence | sequence record 448162 | Addgene NGS Result
CCTGCAGGCAGCTGCGCGCTCGCTCGCTCACTGAGGCCGCCCGGGCGTCGGGCGACCTTTGGTCGCCCGG
CCTCAGTGAGCGAGCGAGCGCGCAGAGAGGGAGTGGCCAACTCCATCACTAGGGGTTCCTGCGGCCGCAC
GCGTCTAGTTATTAATAGTAATCAATTACGGGGTCATTAGTTCATAGCCCATATATGGAGTTCCGCGTTA
CATAACTTACGGTAAATGGCCCGCCTGGCTGACCGCCCAACGACCCCCGCCCATTGACGTCAATAATGAC
GTATGTTCCCATAGTAACGCCAATAGGGACTTTCCATTGACGTCAATGGGTGGAGTATTTACGGTAAACT
GCCCACTTGGCAGTACATCAAGTGTATCATATGCCAAGTACGCCCCCTATTGACGTCAATGACGGTAAAT
GGCCCGCCTGGCATTATGCCCAGTACATGACCTTATGGGACTTTCCTACTTGGCAGTACATCTACGTATT
AGTCATCGCTATTACCATGGTGATGCGGTTTTGGCAGTACATCAATGGGCGTGGATAGCGGTTTGACTCA
CGGGGATTTCCAAGTCTCCACCCCATTGACGTCAATGGGAGTTTGTTTTGGCACCAAAATCAACGGGACT
TTCCAAAATGTCGTAACAACTCCGCCCCATTGACGCAAATGGGCGGTAGGCGTGTACGGTGGGAGGTCTA
TATAAGCAGAGCTCGTTTAGTGAACCGTCAGATCGCCTGGAGACGCCATCCACGCTGTTTTGACCTCCAT
AGAAGACACCGGGACCGATCCAGCCTCCGCGGATTCGAATCCCGGCCGGGAACGGTGCATTGGAACGCGG
ATTCCCCGTGCCAAGAGTGACGTAAGTACCGCCTATAGAGTCTATAGGCCCACAAAAAATGCTTTCTTCT
TTTAATATACTTTTTTGTTTATCTTATTTCTAATACTTTCCCTAATCTCTTTCTTTCAGGGCAATAATGA
TACAATGTATCATGCCTCTTTGCACCATTCTAAAGAATAACAGTGATAATTTCTGGGTTAAGGCAATAGC
AATATTTCTGCATATAAATATTTCTGCATATAAATTGTAACTGATGTAAGAGGTTTCATATTGCTAATAG
CAGCTACAATCCAGCTACCATTCTGCTTTTATTTTATGGTTGGGATAAGGCTGGATTATTCTGAGTCCAA
GCTAGGCCCTTTTGCTAATCATGTTCATACCTCTTATCTTCCTCCCACAGCTCCTGGGCAACGTGCTGGT
CTGTGTGCTGGCCCATCACTTTGGCAAAGAATTGGGATTCGAACATCGATTGAATTCAAAGCTTGCCATG
TGGATCTGCCCAGGAGGAGGAGGAGGAGGAGGCGGCGGCGGCGGAGGCGGCGACCGAGAAGATGCCCGCC
CTGCGCCGCTCTGCTGTGGGCGCTGCTGGCGCTCTGGCTGTGCTGCGCGACCCCCGCGCATGCATTGCAG
TGTCGAGATGGCTATGAACCCTGTGGGATCCGTCAGCAAAGGCGAGGAGCTTTTCACCGGGGTTGTTCCC
ATCCTCGTCGAGCTCGACGGCGACGTAAACGGCCACAAATTCAGCGTTTCCGGCGAGGGCGAGGGCGATG
CCACCTACGGCAAGCTCACCCTCAAGTTCATCTGCACCACCGGCAAGCTCCCCGTCCCCTGGCCCACCCT
CGTCACCACCCTCACCTACGGCGTCCAGTGCTTCAGCCGCTACCCCGACCACATGAAGCAGCACGACTTC
TTCAAGTCCGCCATGCCCGAAGGCTACGTCCAGGAGCGCACCATCTTCTTCAAGGACGACGGCAACTACA
AGACCCGCGCCGAGGTGAAGTTCGAGGGCGACACCCTGGTGAACCGCATCGAGCTGAAGGGCATCGACTT
CAAGGAGGACGGCAACATCCTGGGGCACAAGCTGGAGTACAACTACAACAGCCACAACGTCTATATCATG
GCCGACAAGCAGAAGAACGGCATCAAGGTGAACTTCAAGATCCGCCACAACATCGAGGACGGCAGCGTGC
AGCTCGCCGACCACTACCAGCAGAACACCCCCATCGGCGACGGCCCCGTGCTGCTGCCCGACAACCACTA
CCTGAGCACCCAGTCCGCCCTGAGCAAAGACCCCAACGAGAAGCGCGATCACATGGTCCTGCTGGAGTTC
GTGACCGCCGCCGGGATCACTCTCGGCATGGACGAGCTGTACAAGTGATAAGAATTCTGCAGATATCCAG
CACAGTGGCGGCCGCTCGAGTACCCATACGATGTTCCAGATTACGCTAAGTAAAGATCTACGGGTGGCAT
CCCTGTGACCCCTCCCCAGTGCCTCTCCTGGCCCTGGAAGTTGCCACTCCAGTGCCCACCAGCCTTGTCC
TAATAAAATTAAGTTGCATCATTTTGTCTGACTAGGTGTCCTTCTATAATATTATGGGGTGGAGGGGGGT
GGTATGGAGCAAGGGGCAAGTTGGGAAGACAACCTGTAGGGCCTGCGGGGTCTATTGGGAACCAAGCTGG
AGTGCAGTGGCACAATCTTGGCTCACTGCAATCTCCGCCTCCTGGGTTCAAGCGATTCTCCTGCCTCAGC
CTCCCGAGTTGTTGGGATTCCAGGCATGCATGACCAGGCTCAGCTAATTTTTGTTTTTTTGGTAGAGACG
GGGTTTCACCATATTGGCCAGGCTGGTCTCCAACTCCTAATCTCAGGTGATCTACCCACCTTGGCCTCCC
AAATTGCTGGGATTACAGGCGTGAACCACTGCTCCCTTCCCTGTCCTTCTGATTTTGTAGGTAACCACGT
GCGGACCGAGCGGCCGCAGGAACCCCTAGTGATGGAGTTGGCCACTCCCTCTCTGCGCGCTCGCTCGCTC
ACTGAGGCCGGGCGACCAAAGGTCGCCCGACGCCCGGGCTTTGCCCGGGCGGCCTCAGTGAGCGAGCGAG
CGCGCAGCTGCCTGCAGGGGCGCCTGATGCGGTATTTTCTCCTTACGCATCTGTGCGGTATTTCACACCG
CATA
[95 nt withheld, positions 3015-3109]
T
[46 nt withheld, positions 3111-3156]
C
[141 nt withheld, positions 3158-3298]
CCTTTGACGTTGGAGTCCACGTTCTTT
[37 nt withheld, positions 3326-3362]
ACTCTATCTCGGGCTATTCTTTTGATTTATAAGGGATTTTGCCGATTTCGGTCTATTGGTTAAAAAATGA
GCTGATTTAACAAAAATTTAACGCGAATTTTAACAAAATATTAACGTTTACAATTTTATGGTGCACTCTC
AGTACAATCTGCTCTGATGCCGCATAGTTAAGCCAGCCCCGACACCCGCCAACACCCGCTGACGCGCCCT
GACGGGCTTGTCTGCTCCCGGCATCCGCTTACAGACAAGCTGTGACCGTCTCCGGGAGCTGCATGTGTCA
GAGGTTTTCACCGTCATCACCGAAACGCGCGAGACGAAAGGGCCTCGTGATACGCCTATTTTTATAGGTT
AATGTCATGATAATAATGGTTTCTTAGACGTCAGGTGGCACTTTTCGGGGAAATGTGCGCGGAACCCCTA
TTTGTTTATTTTTCTAAATACATTCAAATATGTATCCGCTCATGAGACAATAACCCTGATAAATGCTTCA
ATAATATTGAAAAAGGAAGAGTATGAGTATTCAACATTTCCGTGTCGCCCTTATTCCCTTTTTTGCGGCA
TTTTGCCTTCCTGTTTTTGCTCACCCAGAAACGCTGGTGAAAGTAAAAGATGCTGAAGATCAGTTGGGTG
CACGAGTGGGTTACATCGAACTGGATCTCAACAGCGGTAAGATCCTTGAGAGTTTTCGCCCCGAAGAACG
TTTTCCAATGATGAGCACTTTTAAAGTTCTGCTATGTGGCGCGGTATTATCCCGTATTGACGCCGGGCAA
GAGCAACTCGGTCGCCGCATACACTATTCTCAGAATGACTTGGTTGAGTACTCACCAGTCACAGAAAAGC
ATCTTACGGATGGCATGACAGTAAGAGAATTATGCAGTGCTGCCATAACCATGAGTGATAACACTGCGGC
CAACTTACTTCTGACAACGATCGGAGGACCGAAGGAGCTAACCGCTTTTTTGCACAACATGGGGGATCAT
GTAACTCGCCTTGATCGTTGGGAACCGGAGCTGAATGAAGCCATACCAAACGACGAGCGTGACACCACGA
TGCCTGTAGCAATGGCAACAACGTTGCGCAAACTATTAACTGGCGAACTACTTACTCTAGCTTCCCGGCA
ACAATTAATAGACTGGATGGAGGCGGATAAAGTTGCAGGACCACTTCTGCGCTCGGCCCTTCCGGCTGGC
TGGTTTATTGCTGATAAATCTGGAGCCGGTGAGCGTGGGTCTCGCGGTATCATTGCAGCACTGGGGCCAG
ATGGTAAGCCCTCCCGTATCGTAGTTATCTACACGACGGGGAGTCAGGCAACTATGGATGAACGAAATAG
ACAGATCGCTGAGATAGGTGCCTCACTGATTAAGCATTGGTAACTGTCAGACCAAGTTTACTCATATATA
CTTTAGATTGATTTAAAACTTCATTTTTAATTTAAAAGGATCTAGGTGAAGATCCTTTTTGATAATCTCA
TGACCAAAATCCCTTAACGTGAGTTTTCGTTCCACTGAGCGTCAGACCCCGTAGAAAAGATCAAAGGATC
TTCTTGAGATCCTTTTTTTCTGCGCGTAATCTGCTGCTTGCAAACAAAAAAACCACCGCTACCAGCGGTG
GTTTGTTTGCCGGATCAAGAGCTACCAACTCTTTTTCCGAAGGTAACTGGCTTCAGCAGAGCGCAGATAC
CAAATACTGTTCTTCTAGTGTAGCCGTAGTTAGGCCACCACTTCAAGAACTCTGTAGCACCGCCTACATA
CCTCGCTCTGCTAATCCTGTTACCAGTGGCTGCTGCCAGTGGCGATAAGTCGTGTCTTACCGGGTTGGAC
TCAAGACGATAGTTACCGGATAAGGCGCAGCGGTCGGGCTGAACGGGGGGTTCGTGCACACAGCCCAGCT
TGGAGCGAACGACCTACACCGAACTGAGATACCTACAGCGTGAGCTATGAGAAAGCGCCACGCTTCCCGA
AGGGAGAAAGGCGGACAGGTATCCGGTAAGCGGCAGGGTCGGAACAGGAGAGCGCACGAGGGAGCTTCCA
GGGGGAAACGCCTGGTATCTTTATAGTCCTGTCGGGTTTCGCCACCTCTGACTTGAGCGTCGATTTTTGT
GATGCTCGTCAGGGGGGCGGAGCCTATGGAAAAACGCCAGCAACGCGGCCTTTTTACGGTTCCTGGCCTT
TTGCTGGCCTTTTGCTCACATGT
Features (pLannotate 1.2.2; 19 found; start..end, strand, type, name):
     12..39      +  repeat_region  AAV2 ITR (fragment): inverted terminal repeat of adeno-associated virus serotype 2 inverted
     68..95      +  repeat_region  AAV2 ITR (fragment): inverted terminal repeat of adeno-associated virus serotype 2 inverted
    206..509     +  enhancer       CMV enhancer: human cytomegalovirus immediate early enhancer
    510..713     +  promoter       CMV promoter: human cytomegalovirus (CMV) immediate early promoter
    862..889     +  intron         CMV intron (fragment): modified intron A from human cytomegalovirus (CMV)
    894..1240    +  intron         β-globin intron (fragment): internally truncated intron from human β-globin
   1244..1291    +  CDS            HBB (fragment): HBB_COLGU - Experimental evidence at transcript level: Swiss-Prot protein existence level 2. Involved in oxygen transport from the lung to the various peripheral tissues. From Colobus guereza (Mantled guereza) (Eastern black-and-white colobus monkey).
   1408..1494    +  CDS            NOTCH2NLB (fragment): NT2NB_HUMAN - Experimental evidence at protein level: Swiss-Prot protein existence level 1. Human-specific protein that promotes neural progenitor proliferation and evolutionary expansion of the brain neocortex by regulating the Notch signaling pathway (PubMed:29856954, PubMed:29856955, PubMed:29561261). Able to promote neural progenitor self-renewal, possibly by down-regulating neuronal differentiation genes, thereby delaying the differentiation of neuronal progenitors and leading to an overall final increase in neuronal production (PubMed:29856954, PubMed:29856955). Acts by enhancing the Not
   1502..2215    +  CDS            EGFP: EGFP is a basic (constitutively fluorescent) green fluorescent protein published in 1996, derived from Aequorea victoria. It is reported to be a rapidly-maturing weak dimer with moderate acid sensitivity.
   2261..2287    +  CDS            3xHA (fragment): three tandem HA epitope tags
   2302..2778    +  polyA_signal   hGH poly(A) signal: human growth hormone polyadenylation signal
   2818..2958    +  repeat_region  AAV2 ITR: inverted terminal repeat of adeno-associated virus serotype 2 inverted
   2963..3014    -  misc_feature   bom (fragment): basis of mobility region from pBR322
   3033..3488    +  rep_origin     f1 ori (sequence partly withheld): f1 bacteriophage origin of replication; arrow indicates direction of (+) strand synthesis
   3489..3538    -  misc_feature   bom (fragment): basis of mobility region from pBR322
   3640..3675    -  CDS            rop (fragment): Rop protein, which maintains plasmids at low copy number; rop
   3770..3874    +  promoter       AmpR promoter: bla
   3875..4735    +  CDS            AmpR: β-lactamase; bla; confers resistance to ampicillin, carbenicillin, and related antibiotics
   4906..5494    +  rep_origin     ori: high-copy-number ColE1/pMB1/pBR322/pUC origin of replication
