[The description below was written by a language model from this plasmid's Addgene catalogue record and pLannotate feature annotations shown in this document.]
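Description:
pAAV uN2C GFP (Ctl) is an adeno-associated virus transfer plasmid that also works as a mammalian expression vector. It is built on a pAAV backbone and expresses a GFP-tagged version of uN2C, the small protein encoded by the upstream open reading frame of human NOTCH2NLC. In bacteria it is maintained at high copy through a ColE1/pUC-type origin and selected with ampicillin via the β-lactamase gene. An f1 phage origin is also present. The expression cassette sits between AAV2 inverted terminal repeats, which allow the intervening DNA to be packaged into recombinant AAV particles. The annotation finds a complete ITR on the 3′ side but only short ITR fragments on the 5′ side, which may reflect the difficulty of sequencing these hairpin-forming repeats or a partial deletion.

Transcription is driven by the CMV immediate-early enhancer and promoter, followed by a chimeric intron with CMV intron A and human β-globin intron segments. The catalogue labels this arrangement "CAG", although the annotated features show a CMV promoter rather than a chicken β-actin one. The 168 bp uN2C insert carries a control-length tract of 12 glycine codons. It has been codon-optimised for human expression, so the tract is not a pure GGC repeat but still encodes polyglycine. EGFP is fused to its C terminus, and a human growth hormone polyadenylation signal ends the transcript. A short HA-tag fragment is annotated downstream of EGFP, but the record does not say whether it is translated. The construct serves as the normal-repeat-length control in studies of polyglycine protein toxicity arising from GGC repeat expansions in neuronal intranuclear inclusion disease. The EGFP fusion allows the protein's expression and localisation to be followed in transfected cells or AAV-transduced tissue.
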