Addgene plasmid #224355: pAAV uN2C GFP (Ctl)
Purpose: Express GFP tagged upsteram ORF of NOTCH2NLC with a control size (12x) of GGC repeats
Depositing lab: Nicolas Charlet-Berguerand. Depositing organization: Institut de Genetique et de Biologie Moleculaire et Cellulaire (IGBMC). Publication: Translation of GGC repeat expansions into a toxic polyglycine protein in NIID defines a novel class of human genetic disorders: The polyG diseases. Boivin M, Deng J, Pfister V, Grandgirard E, Oulad-Abdelghani M, Morlet B, Ruffenach F, Negroni L, Koebel P, Jacob H, Riet F, Dijkstra AA, McFadden K, Clayton WA, Hong D, Miyahara H, Iwasaki Y, Sone J, Wang Z, Charlet-Berguerand N. Neuron. 2021 Jun 2;109(11):1825-1835.e5. doi: 10.1016/j.neuron.2021.03.038. Epub 2021 Apr 21. PubMed 33887199.
Backbone
  Vector backbone: pAAV
  Vector type: Mammalian Expression, AAV
Growth in bacteria
  Bacterial resistance: Ampicillin, 100 μg/mL
  Growth temperature: 37°C
  Growth strain: NEB Stable
  Copy number: High Copy
Gene/Insert
  Gene/Insert name: uN2C (alt name: upstream ORF of the NOTCH2NLC)
  Species: H. sapiens (human)
  Insert size (bp): 168
  Mutation: Codon-optimized for expression in human, so no pure GGC repeats (but still encodes for glycine)
  Promoter: CMV + chimeric intyron (CAG)
  Tag / fusion protein: eGFP (C terminal on insert)
  Cloning method: Restriction Enzyme; 5′ cloning site HIND3 (not destroyed); 3′ cloning site BAMH1 (not destroyed)
  Sequencing primers: 5′ CAG promoter
Terms and licenses: Academic/Nonprofit Terms; Industry Terms
How to cite: pAAV uN2C GFP (Ctl) was a gift from Nicolas Charlet-Berguerand (Addgene plasmid # 224355 ; http://n2t.net/addgene:224355 ; RRID:Addgene_224355)
